>Addgene plasmid #11980 | pJSX-GL3 | addgene partial sequence | sequence record 18568 | LucNRev 5'-CCTTATGCAGTTGCTCTCC-3'
GCCTTTCTTTATGTTTTTGGCGTCTTCCATGGTGGCTTTACCAACAGTACCGGAATGCCAAGCTGATCTC
GAGATCCAGATCTGGATCCAAGCAGTTGGTGAGAAAATGAAGACAAACGGATGAACAGTCCGGAGTCCGC
GGCCGACCGGGTTGGCCAAGTCCGTCCGTCTGTCTGTCTGTCTGCCTGAGCGCTCTCCTGCCAGGCTGTC
TCTGCCACACTCAGTGCAACTCTGAGTCCTTATCCAGCCTGAGCTCAACACTTATCTGCTACCAGTTAAT
CCCGAAAAATCGCCCATGATGTCACCCCGAGGCTTTCCCATTGGCTTGCGTCGTTCTCAGGGGGGCGGGC
CCACCCGTCGCCATGGAGACCTCACCCTANAAGATTCTTCTCTGGGCCCGCGAAGGCTCACGGGATGAGG
TAATGCTCCGCTGCGCTCCTACAGTTGGGGGAATTG
