[The description below was written by a language model from this plasmid's Addgene catalogue record.]
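Description:
pJSX-GL3 is a luciferase reporter plasmid built on the Promega pGL3 backbone (about 5 kb without insert) and intended for transfection into mammalian cells. It is propagated in E. coli as a high-copy plasmid under ampicillin selection. The record gives only catalogue information and no feature table, so the origin of replication, polyadenylation signals and other backbone elements are not itemised, and the exact pGL3 variant is not stated.

The insert is a 375 bp fragment of the mouse c-jun (Jun) promoter spanning positions -225 to +150 relative to the transcription start. It was cloned by restriction digestion between a HindIII site, which is retained, and an XhoI site that was destroyed during cloning. The fragment sits upstream of the backbone's luciferase coding sequence, so luciferase output reports the transcriptional activity of the promoter fragment. In this construct the MEF2 binding site within the promoter carries a point mutation.

The plasmid belongs to a matched series: pJC6GL3 carries the same promoter fragment without these mutations, pJTXGL3 is mutated at the ATF (AP1-like) site, and pJSTXGL3 carries both mutations. Comparing reporter activity across the set shows how much each element contributes to c-jun promoter regulation. The associated study concerns induction of the c-jun promoter by epidermal growth factor through a Rac pathway. pJSX-GL3 therefore tests whether a given stimulus or signalling component needs the MEF2 site to activate the promoter.
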