Addgene plasmid #11980: pJSX-GL3
Purpose: Reporter gene with mouse c-jun promoter and point mutation of MEF2 binding site
Depositing lab: Ron Prywes. Depositing organization: Columbia University. Publication: Epidermal growth factor induction of the c-jun promoter by a Rac pathway. Clarke N, Arenzana N, Hai T, Minden A, Prywes R. Mol Cell Biol. 1998 Feb . 18(2):1065-73. PubMed 9448004.
Backbone
  Vector backbone: pGL3
  Backbone manufacturer: Promega
  Backbone size w/o insert (bp): 5000
  Vector type: Mammalian Expression, Luciferase
Growth in bacteria
  Bacterial resistance: Ampicillin, 100 μg/mL
  Growth temperature: 37°C
  Growth strain: DH5alpha
  Copy number: High Copy
Gene/Insert
  Gene/Insert name: c-jun promoter (alt name: c-jun)
  Species: M. musculus (mouse)
  Insert size (bp): 375
  Entrez Gene: Jun (a.k.a. AP-1, Junc, c-jun)
  Tag / fusion protein: Luc (C terminal on backbone)
  Cloning method: Restriction Enzyme; 5′ cloning site HindIII (not destroyed); 3′ cloning site XhoI (destroyed during cloning)
  Sequencing primers: 5′ NA
Terms and licenses: Academic/Nonprofit Terms; Industry Terms: Not Available to Industry
Depositor comments: Plasmids pJC6GL3, pJSXGL3, pJTXGL3, and pJSTXGL3 contain positions -225 to +150 of the murine c-jun promoter. pJSXGL3, pJTXGL3, and pJSTXGL3 contain mutations at the MEF2 site, ATF (AP1-like) site, and both sites, respectively.
How to cite: pJSX-GL3 was a gift from Ron Prywes (Addgene plasmid # 11980 ; http://n2t.net/addgene:11980 ; RRID:Addgene_11980)
